Addgene plasmid #77858: KSR1 gRNA (BRDN0001146869)
Purpose: 3rd generation lentiviral gRNA plasmid targeting human KSR1
Depositing lab: John Doench & David Root. Depositing organization: Broad Institute. Publication: Optimized sgRNA design to maximize activity and minimize off-target effects of CRISPR-Cas9. Doench JG, Fusi N, Sullender M, Hegde M, Vaimberg EW, Donovan KF, Smith I, Tothova Z, Wilen C, Orchard R, Virgin HW, Listgarten J, Root DE. Nat Biotechnol. 2016 Jan 18. doi: 10.1038/nbt.3437. PubMed 26780180.
Backbone
  Vector backbone: lentiGuide-Puro
  Backbone manufacturer: Zhang Lab (Addgene plasmid # 52963)
  Vector type: Mammalian Expression, Lentiviral, CRISPR
  Selectable markers: Puromycin
Growth in bacteria
  Bacterial resistance: Ampicillin, 100 μg/mL
  Growth temperature: 37°C
  Growth strain: DH5alpha
  Copy number: High Copy
Gene/Insert
  Gene/Insert name: KSR1 (alt names: KSR1; NM_014238.1)
  gRNA/shRNA sequence: GGATGCCTACCGGGTACCGT
  Species: H. sapiens (human)
  Entrez Gene: KSR1 (a.k.a. KSR, RSU2)
  Promoter: hU6
  Cloning method: Unknown
  Sequencing primers: 5′ U6-F; 3′ pS2-R
Terms and licenses: Academic/Nonprofit Terms; Industry Terms: Not Available to Industry
Depositor comments: The gRNA was designed to target the following Genbank reference sequence(s): NM_014238.1. Note that this plasmid does NOT contain Cas9. It should be used in conjunction with lentiCas9-Blast (Addgene #52962) or otherwise with cell lines already expressing Cas9. Browse the full kinome gRNA library at http://www.addgene.org/pooled-library/broadgpp-human-kinome/ or visit http://www.broadinstitute.org/rnai/public/ for detailed protocols and information.
How to cite: KSR1 gRNA (BRDN0001146869) was a gift from John Doench & David Root (Addgene plasmid # 77858 ; http://n2t.net/addgene:77858 ; RRID:Addgene_77858)
