[The description below was written by a language model from this plasmid's Addgene catalogue record and pLannotate feature annotations shown in this document.]
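Description:
KSR1 gRNA (BRDN0001146869) is a third-generation lentiviral guide RNA plasmid built on the lentiGuide-Puro backbone. It delivers a single CRISPR guide against human KSR1, designed against the reference transcript NM_014238.1. In bacteria it is maintained as a high-copy plasmid through a ColE1/pUC-type origin and selected with ampicillin via the β-lactamase gene. An f1 origin, an SV40 origin and poly(A) signal, and remnants of lac and T7/T3 cloning-vector elements are also annotated in the backbone.

The viral cassette begins with an RSV promoter fused to a truncated HIV-1 5' LTR, which makes genomic RNA production independent of Tat. This is followed by the Ψ packaging signal with a partial gag sequence and the Rev response element for Rev-dependent nuclear export. Within the transfer region, a human U6 RNA polymerase III promoter drives the KSR1-specific spacer joined to the Streptococcus pyogenes Cas9 guide scaffold, and a cPPT/CTS element sits downstream of this unit. An EF-1α core promoter with its intron A then expresses puromycin N-acetyltransferase, allowing puromycin selection of transduced mammalian cells. A WPRE enhances transcript expression, and the self-inactivating ΔU3 3' LTR closes the provirus.

The plasmid does not encode Cas9, so it is meant to be used together with a separate Cas9 lentiviral vector or in cells that already express Cas9, typically to disrupt KSR1. It corresponds to one guide from a human kinome gRNA collection developed alongside work on optimised sgRNA design.
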