Features (pLannotate 1.2.2; 29 found; start..end, strand, type, name):
     14..80      +  CDS            small t antigen (fragment): SV40 (simian virus 40) small t antigen
    106..317     +  promoter       EF-1α core promoter: core promoter for human elongation factor EF-1α
    318..1256    +  intron         EF-1α intron A: intron upstream of the start codon of human EF-1α
   1278..1877    +  CDS            PuroR (fragment): puromycin N-acetyltransferase; pac from Streptomyces; confers resistance to puromycin
   1893..2481    +  misc_feature   WPRE: woodchuck hepatitis virus posttranscriptional regulatory element
   2532..2551    +  misc_feature   cPPT/CTS (fragment): central polypurine tract and central termination sequence of HIV-1
   2553..2786    +  LTR            3' LTR (ΔU3): self-inactivating 3' long terminal repeat (LTR) from HIV-1
   2864..2985    +  polyA_signal   SV40 poly(A) signal: SV40 polyadenylation signal
   3025..3160    +  rep_origin     SV40 ori: SV40 origin of replication
   3181..3199    -  promoter       T7 promoter: promoter for bacteriophage T7 RNA polymerase
   3207..3362    +  CDS            lacZα (fragment): LacZα fragment of β-galactosidase; lacZ fragment
   3367..3795    +  rep_origin     f1 ori (sequence partly withheld): f1 bacteriophage origin of replication; arrow indicates direction of (+) strand synthesis
   3848..3952    +  promoter       AmpR promoter: bla
   3953..4813    +  CDS            AmpR: β-lactamase; bla; confers resistance to ampicillin, carbenicillin, and related antibiotics
   4984..5572    +  rep_origin     ori: high-copy-number ColE1/pMB1/pBR322/pUC origin of replication
   5755..5847    +  CDS            lacI (fragment): lac repressor; lacI; The lac repressor binds to the lac operator to inhibit transcription in E. coli. This inhibition can be relieved by adding lactose or isopropyl-β-D-thiogalactopyranoside (IPTG).
   5860..5881    +  protein_bind   CAP binding site: CAP binding activates transcription in the presence of cAMP. E. coli catabolite activator protein
   5896..5926    +  promoter       lac promoter: promoter for the E. coli lac operon
   5934..5950    +  protein_bind   lac operator: The lac repressor binds to the lac operator to inhibit transcription in E. coli. This inhibition can be relieved by adding lactose or isopropyl-β-D-thiogalactopyranoside (IPTG). lac repressor encoded by lacI
   5995..6013    +  promoter       T3 promoter: promoter for bacteriophage T3 RNA polymerase
   6041..6267    +  promoter       RSV promoter: Rous sarcoma virus enhancer/promoter
   6268..6448    +  LTR            5' LTR (truncated): truncated 5' long terminal repeat (LTR) from HIV-1
   6495..6620    +  misc_feature   HIV-1 Ψ: packaging signal of human immunodeficiency virus type 1
   6604..6967    +  CDS            HIV-1 gag (fragment): gag protein from human immunodeficiency virus 1; gag
   7113..7346    +  misc_feature   RRE: The Rev response element (RRE) of HIV-1 allows for Rev-dependent mRNA export from the nucleus to the cytoplasm.
   7723..7749    +  CDS            Rev (fragment): human immunodeficiency virus 1 (HIV-1) Rev protein; rev; enhances nuclear export of unspliced and incompletely spliced viral mRNAs
   7753..7993    +  promoter       U6 promoter: RNA polymerase III promoter for human U6 snRNA
   8023..8098    +  misc_RNA       gRNA scaffold: guide RNA scaffold for the Streptococcus pyogenes CRISPR/Cas9 system
   8154..8271    +  misc_feature   cPPT/CTS: central polypurine tract and central termination sequence of HIV-1
>Addgene plasmid #77858 | KSR1 gRNA (BRDN0001146869) | addgene full sequence | sequence record 188538 | Addgene Assembled Sequence
CCCGGGTGCAAAGATGGATAAAGTTTTAAACAGAGAGGAATCTTTGCAGCTAATGGACCTTCTAGGTCTT
GAAAGGAGTGGGAATTGGCTCCGGTGCCCGTCAGTGGGCAGAGCGCACATCGCCCACAGTCCCCGAGAAG
TTGGGGGGAGGGGTCGGCAATTGATCCGGTGCCTAGAGAAGGTGGCGCGGGGTAAACTGGGAAAGTGATG
TCGTGTACTGGCTCCGCCTTTTTCCCGAGGGTGGGGGAGAACCGTATATAAGTGCAGTAGTCGCCGTGAA
CGTTCTTTTTCGCAACGGGTTTGCCGCCAGAACACAGGTAAGTGCCGTGTGTGGTTCCCGCGGGCCTGGC
CTCTTTACGGGTTATGGCCCTTGCGTGCCTTGAATTACTTCCACCTGGCTGCAGTACGTGATTCTTGATC
CCGAGCTTCGGGTTGGAAGTGGGTGGGAGAGTTCGAGGCCTTGCGCTTAAGGAGCCCCTTCGCCTCGTGC
TTGAGTTGAGGCCTGGCCTGGGCGCTGGGGCCGCCGCGTGCGAATCTGGTGGCACCTTCGCGCCTGTCTC
GCTGCTTTCGATAAGTCTCTAGCCATTTAAAATTTTTGATGACCTGCTGCGACGCTTTTTTTCTGGCAAG
ATAGTCTTGTAAATGCGGGCCAAGATCTGCACACTGGTATTTCGGTTTTTGGGGCCGCGGGCGGCGACGG
GGCCCGTGCGTCCCAGCGCACATGTTCGGCGAGGCGGGGCCTGCGAGCGCGGCCACCGAGAATCGGACGG
GGGTAGTCTCAAGCTGGCCGGCCTGCTCTGGTGCCTGGCCTCGCGCCGCCGTGTATCGCCCCGCCCTGGG
CGGCAAGGCTGGCCCGGTCGGCACCAGTTGCGTGAGCGGAAAGATGGCCGCTTCCCGGCCCTGCTGCAGG
GAGCTCAAAATGGAGGACGCGGCGCTCGGGAGAGCGGGCGGGTGAGTCACCCACACAAAGGAAAAGGGCC
TTTCCGTCCTCAGCCGTCGCTTCATGTGACTCCACGGAGTACCGGGCGCCGTCCAGGCACCTCGATTAGT
TCTCGAGCTTTTGGAGTACGTCGTCTTTAGGTTGGGGGGAGGGGTTTTATGCGATGGAGTTTCCCCACAC
TGAGTGGGTGGAGACTGAAGTTAGGCCAGCTTGGCACTTGATGTAATTCTCCTTGGAATTTGCCCTTTTT
GAGTTTGGATCTTGGTTCATTCTCAAGCCTCAGACAGTGGTTCAAAGTTTTTTTCTTCCATTTCAGGTGT
CGTGACGTACGGCCACCATGACCGAGTACAAGCCCACGGTGCGCCTCGCCACCCGCGACGACGTCCCCAG
GGCCGTACGCACCCTCGCCGCCGCGTTCGCCGACTACCCCGCCACGCGCCACACCGTCGATCCGGACCGC
CACATCGAGCGGGTCACCGAGCTGCAAGAACTCTTCCTCACGCGCGTCGGGCTCGACATCGGCAAGGTGT
GGGTCGCGGACGACGGCGCCGCCGTGGCGGTCTGGACCACGCCGGAGAGCGTCGAAGCGGGGGCGGTGTT
CGCCGAGATCGGCCCGCGCATGGCCGAGTTGAGCGGTTCCCGGCTGGCCGCGCAGCAACAGATGGAAGGC
CTCCTGGCGCCGCACCGGCCCAAGGAGCCCGCGTGGTTCCTGGCCACCGTCGGAGTCTCGCCCGACCACC
AGGGCAAGGGTCTGGGCAGCGCCGTCGTGCTCCCCGGAGTGGAGGCGGCCGAGCGCGCCGGGGTGCCCGC
CTTCCTGGAGACCTCCGCGCCCCGCAACCTCCCCTTCTACGAGCGGCTCGGCTTCACCGTCACCGCCGAC
GTCGAGGTGCCCGAAGGACCGCGCACCTGGTGCATGACCCGCAAGCCCGGTGCCTGAACGCGTTAAGTCG
ACAATCAACCTCTGGATTACAAAATTTGTGAAAGATTGACTGGTATTCTTAACTATGTTGCTCCTTTTAC
GCTATGTGGATACGCTGCTTTAATGCCTTTGTATCATGCTATTGCTTCCCGTATGGCTTTCATTTTCTCC
TCCTTGTATAAATCCTGGTTGCTGTCTCTTTATGAGGAGTTGTGGCCCGTTGTCAGGCAACGTGGCGTGG
TGTGCACTGTGTTTGCTGACGCAACCCCCACTGGTTGGGGCATTGCCACCACCTGTCAGCTCCTTTCCGG
GACTTTCGCTTTCCCCCTCCCTATTGCCACGGCGGAACTCATCGCCGCCTGCCTTGCCCGCTGCTGGACA
GGGGCTCGGCTGTTGGGCACTGACAATTCCGTGGTGTTGTCGGGGAAATCATCGTCCTTTCCTTGGCTGC
TCGCCTGTGTTGCCACCTGGATTCTGCGCGGGACGTCCTTCTGCTACGTCCCTTCGGCCCTCAATCCAGC
GGACCTTCCTTCCCGCGGCCTGCTGCCGGCTCTGCGGCCTCTTCCGCGTCTTCGCCTTCGCCCTCAGACG
AGTCGGATCTCCCTTTGGGCCGCCTCCCCGCGTCGACTTTAAGACCAATGACTTACAAGGCAGCTGTAGA
TCTTAGCCACTTTTTAAAAGAAAAGGGGGGACTGGAAGGGCTAATTCACTCCCAACGAAGACAAGATCTG
CTTTTTGCTTGTACTGGGTCTCTCTGGTTAGACCAGATCTGAGCCTGGGAGCTCTCTGGCTAACTAGGGA
ACCCACTGCTTAAGCCTCAATAAAGCTTGCCTTGAGTGCTTCAAGTAGTGTGTGCCCGTCTGTTGTGTGA
CTCTGGTAACTAGAGATCCCTCAGACCCTTTTAGTCAGTGTGGAAAATCTCTAGCAGTACGTATAGTAGT
TCATGTCATCTTATTATTCAGTATTTATAACTTGCAAAGAAATGAATATCAGAGAGTGAGAGGAACTTGT
TTATTGCAGCTTATAATGGTTACAAATAAAGCAATAGCATCACAAATTTCACAAATAAAGCATTTTTTTC
ACTGCATTCTAGTTGTGGTTTGTCCAAACTCATCAATGTATCTTATCATGTCTGGCTCTAGCTATCCCGC
CCCTAACTCCGCCCATCCCGCCCCTAACTCCGCCCAGTTCCGCCCATTCTCCGCCCCATGGCTGACTAAT
TTTTTTTATTTATGCAGAGGCCGAGGCCGCCTCGGCCTCTGAGCTATTCCAGAAGTAGTGAGGAGGCTTT
TTTGGAGGCCTAGGGACGTACCCAATTCGCCCTATAGTGAGTCGTATTACGCGCGCTCACTGGCCGTCGT
TTTACAACGTCGTGACTGGGAAAACCCTGGCGTTACCCAACTTAATCGCCTTGCAGCACATCCCCCTTTC
GCCAGCTGGCGTAATAGCGAAGAGGCCCGCACCGATCGCCCTTCCCAACAGTTGCGCAGCCTGAATGGCG
AATGGG
[124 nt withheld, positions 3367-3490]
C
[91 nt withheld, positions 3492-3582]
A
[49 nt withheld, positions 3584-3632]
CCTTTGACGTTGGAGTCCACGTTCTTT
[37 nt withheld, positions 3660-3696]
ACCCTATCTCGGTCTATTCTTTTGATTTATAAGGGATTTTGCCGATTTCGGCCTATTGGTTAAAAAATGA
GCTGATTTAACAAAAATTTAACGCGAATTTTAACAAAATATTAACGCTTACAATTTAGGTGGCACTTTTC
GGGGAAATGTGCGCGGAACCCCTATTTGTTTATTTTTCTAAATACATTCAAATATGTATCCGCTCATGAG
ACAATAACCCTGATAAATGCTTCAATAATATTGAAAAAGGAAGAGTATGAGTATTCAACATTTCCGTGTC
GCCCTTATTCCCTTTTTTGCGGCATTTTGCCTTCCTGTTTTTGCTCACCCAGAAACGCTGGTGAAAGTAA
AAGATGCTGAAGATCAGTTGGGTGCACGAGTGGGTTACATCGAACTGGATCTCAACAGCGGTAAGATCCT
TGAGAGTTTTCGCCCCGAAGAACGTTTTCCAATGATGAGCACTTTTAAAGTTCTGCTATGTGGCGCGGTA
TTATCCCGTATTGACGCCGGGCAAGAGCAACTCGGTCGCCGCATACACTATTCTCAGAATGACTTGGTTG
AGTACTCACCAGTCACAGAAAAGCATCTTACGGATGGCATGACAGTAAGAGAATTATGCAGTGCTGCCAT
AACCATGAGTGATAACACTGCGGCCAACTTACTTCTGACAACGATCGGAGGACCGAAGGAGCTAACCGCT
TTTTTGCACAACATGGGGGATCATGTAACTCGCCTTGATCGTTGGGAACCGGAGCTGAATGAAGCCATAC
CAAACGACGAGCGTGACACCACGATGCCTGTAGCAATGGCAACAACGTTGCGCAAACTATTAACTGGCGA
ACTACTTACTCTAGCTTCCCGGCAACAATTAATAGACTGGATGGAGGCGGATAAAGTTGCAGGACCACTT
CTGCGCTCGGCCCTTCCGGCTGGCTGGTTTATTGCTGATAAATCTGGAGCCGGTGAGCGTGGGTCTCGCG
GTATCATTGCAGCACTGGGGCCAGATGGTAAGCCCTCCCGTATCGTAGTTATCTACACGACGGGGAGTCA
GGCAACTATGGATGAACGAAATAGACAGATCGCTGAGATAGGTGCCTCACTGATTAAGCATTGGTAACTG
TCAGACCAAGTTTACTCATATATACTTTAGATTGATTTAAAACTTCATTTTTAATTTAAAAGGATCTAGG
TGAAGATCCTTTTTGATAATCTCATGACCAAAATCCCTTAACGTGAGTTTTCGTTCCACTGAGCGTCAGA
CCCCGTAGAAAAGATCAAAGGATCTTCTTGAGATCCTTTTTTTCTGCGCGTAATCTGCTGCTTGCAAACA
AAAAAACCACCGCTACCAGCGGTGGTTTGTTTGCCGGATCAAGAGCTACCAACTCTTTTTCCGAAGGTAA
CTGGCTTCAGCAGAGCGCAGATACCAAATACTGTTCTTCTAGTGTAGCCGTAGTTAGGCCACCACTTCAA
GAACTCTGTAGCACCGCCTACATACCTCGCTCTGCTAATCCTGTTACCAGTGGCTGCTGCCAGTGGCGAT
AAGTCGTGTCTTACCGGGTTGGACTCAAGACGATAGTTACCGGATAAGGCGCAGCGGTCGGGCTGAACGG
GGGGTTCGTGCACACAGCCCAGCTTGGAGCGAACGACCTACACCGAACTGAGATACCTACAGCGTGAGCT
ATGAGAAAGCGCCACGCTTCCCGAAGGGAGAAAGGCGGACAGGTATCCGGTAAGCGGCAGGGTCGGAACA
GGAGAGCGCACGAGGGAGCTTCCAGGGGGAAACGCCTGGTATCTTTATAGTCCTGTCGGGTTTCGCCACC
TCTGACTTGAGCGTCGATTTTTGTGATGCTCGTCAGGGGGGCGGAGCCTATGGAAAAACGCCAGCAACGC
GGCCTTTTTACGGTTCCTGGCCTTTTGCTGGCCTTTTGCTCACATGTTCTTTCCTGCGTTATCCCCTGAT
TCTGTGGATAACCGTATTACCGCCTTTGAGTGAGCTGATACCGCTCGCCGCAGCCGAACGACCGAGCGCA
GCGAGTCAGTGAGCGAGGAAGCGGAAGAGCGCCCAATACGCAAACCGCCTCTCCCCGCGCGTTGGCCGAT
TCATTAATGCAGCTGGCACGACAGGTTTCCCGACTGGAAAGCGGGCAGTGAGCGCAACGCAATTAATGTG
AGTTAGCTCACTCATTAGGCACCCCAGGCTTTACACTTTATGCTTCCGGCTCGTATGTTGTGTGGAATTG
TGAGCGGATAACAATTTCACACAGGAAACAGCTATGACCATGATTACGCCAAGCGCGCAATTAACCCTCA
CTAAAGGGAACAAAAGCTGGAGCTGCAAGCTTAATGTAGTCTTATGCAATACTCTTGTAGTCTTGCAACA
TGGTAACGATGAGTTAGCAACATGCCTTACAAGGAGAGAAAAAGCACCGTGCATGCCGATTGGTGGAAGT
AAGGTGGTACGATCGTGCCTTATTAGGAAGGCAACAGACGGGTCTGACATGGATTGGACGAACCACTGAA
TTGCCGCATTGCAGAGATATTGTATTTAAGTGCCTAGCTCGATACATAAACGGGTCTCTCTGGTTAGACC
AGATCTGAGCCTGGGAGCTCTCTGGCTAACTAGGGAACCCACTGCTTAAGCCTCAATAAAGCTTGCCTTG
AGTGCTTCAAGTAGTGTGTGCCCGTCTGTTGTGTGACTCTGGTAACTAGAGATCCCTCAGACCCTTTTAG
TCAGTGTGGAAAATCTCTAGCAGTGGCGCCCGAACAGGGACTTGAAAGCGAAAGGGAAACCAGAGGAGCT
CTCTCGACGCAGGACTCGGCTTGCTGAAGCGCGCACGGCAAGAGGCGAGGGGCGGCGACTGGTGAGTACG
CCAAAAATTTTGACTAGCGGAGGCTAGAAGGAGAGAGATGGGTGCGAGAGCGTCAGTATTAAGCGGGGGA
GAATTAGATCGCGATGGGAAAAAATTCGGTTAAGGCCAGGGGGAAAGAAAAAATATAAATTAAAACATAT
AGTATGGGCAAGCAGGGAGCTAGAACGATTCGCAGTTAATCCTGGCCTGTTAGAAACATCAGAAGGCTGT
AGACAAATACTGGGACAGCTACAACCATCCCTTCAGACAGGATCAGAAGAACTTAGATCATTATATAATA
CAGTAGCAACCCTCTATTGTGTGCATCAAAGGATAGAGATAAAAGACACCAAGGAAGCTTTAGACAAGAT
AGAGGAAGAGCAAAACAAAAGTAAGACCACCGCACAGCAAGCGGCCGCTGATCTTCAGACCTGGAGGAGG
AGATATGAGGGACAATTGGAGAAGTGAATTATATAAATATAAAGTAGTAAAAATTGAACCATTAGGAGTA
GCACCCACCAAGGCAAAGAGAAGAGTGGTGCAGAGAGAAAAAAGAGCAGTGGGAATAGGAGCTTTGTTCC
TTGGGTTCTTGGGAGCAGCAGGAAGCACTATGGGCGCAGCGTCAATGACGCTGACGGTACAGGCCAGACA
ATTATTGTCTGGTATAGTGCAGCAGCAGAACAATTTGCTGAGGGCTATTGAGGCGCAACAGCATCTGTTG
CAACTCACAGTCTGGGGCATCAAGCAGCTCCAGGCAAGAATCCTGGCTGTGGAAAGATACCTAAAGGATC
AACAGCTCCTGGGGATTTGGGGTTGCTCTGGAAAACTCATTTGCACCACTGCTGTGCCTTGGAATGCTAG
TTGGAGTAATAAATCTCTGGAACAGATTTGGAATCACACGACCTGGATGGAGTGGGACAGAGAAATTAAC
AATTACACAAGCTTAATACACTCCTTAATTGAAGAATCGCAAAACCAGCAAGAAAAGAATGAACAAGAAT
TATTGGAATTAGATAAATGGGCAAGTTTGTGGAATTGGTTTAACATAACAAATTGGCTGTGGTATATAAA
ATTATTCATAATGATAGTAGGAGGCTTGGTAGGTTTAAGAATAGTTTTTGCTGTACTTTCTATAGTGAAT
AGAGTTAGGCAGGGATATTCACCATTATCGTTTCAGACCCACCTCCCAACCCCGAGGGGACCCAGAGAGG
GCCTATTTCCCATGATTCCTTCATATTTGCATATACGATACAAGGCTGTTAGAGAGATAATTAGAATTAA
TTTGACTGTAAACACAAAGATATTAGTACAAAATACGTGACGTAGAAAGTAATAATTTCTTGGGTAGTTT
GCAGTTTTAAAATTATGTTTTAAAATGGACTATCATATGCTTACCGTAACTTGAAAGTATTTCGATTTCT
TGGCTTTATATATCTTGTGGAAAGGACGAAACACCGGGATGCCTACCGGGTACCGTGTTTTAGAGCTAGA
AATAGCAAGTTAAAATAAGGCTAGTCCGTTATCAACTTGAAAAAGTGGCACCGAGTCGGTGCTTTTTTAA
GCTTGGCGTAACTAGATCTTGAGACAAATGGCAGTATTCATCCACAATTTTAAAAGAAAAGGGGGGATTG
GGGGGTACAGTGCAGGGGAAAGAATAGTAGACATAATAGCAACAGACATACAAACTAAAGAATTACAAAA
ACAAATTACAAAAATTCAAAATTTTCGGGTTTATTACAGGGACAGCAGAGATCCACTTTGGCGCCGGCTC
GAGGGGG
