>Addgene plasmid #77858 | KSR1 gRNA (BRDN0001146869) | depositor partial sequence | sequence record 145318 | Target Sequence
GGATGCCTACCGGGTACCGT
