>Addgene plasmid #77858 | KSR1 gRNA (BRDN0001146869) | addgene partial sequence | sequence record 188537 | hU6-F
GAAAGTAATAATTTCTTGGGTAGTTTGCAGTTTTAAAATTATGTTTTAAAATGGACTATCATATGCTTAC
CGTAACTTGAAAGTATTTCGATTTCTTGGCTTTATATATCTTGTGGAAAGGACGAAACACCGGGATGCCT
ACCGGGTACCGTGTTTTAGAGCTAGAAATAGCAAGTTAAAATAAGGCTAGTCCGTTATCAACTTGAAAAA
GTGGCACCGAGTCGGTGCTTTTTTAAGCTTGGCGTAACTAGATCTTGAGACAAATGGCAGTATTCATCCA
CAATTTTAAAAGAAAAGGGGGGATTGGGGGGTACAGTGCAGGGGAAAGAATAGTAGACATAATAGCAACA
GACATACAAACTAAAGAATTACAAAAACAAATTACAAAAATTCAAAATTTTCGGGTTTATTACAGGGACA
GCAGAGATCCACTTTGGCGCCGGCTCGAGGGGGCCCGGGTGCAAAGATGGATAAAGTTTTAAACAGAGAG
GAATCTTTGCAGCTAATGGACCTTCTAGGTCTTGAAAGGAGTGGGAATTGGCTCCGGTGCCCGTCAGTGG
GCAGAGCGCA
